>Addgene plasmid #197009 | pCDNA4/TO-GFP-SPOP (R221C) | addgene full sequence | sequence record 389525 | Addgene NGS Result
GACGGATCGGGAGATCTCCCGATCCCCTATGGTGCACTCTCAGTACAATCTGCTCTGATGCCGCATAGTT
AAGCCAGTATCTGCTCCCTGCTTGTGTGTTGGAGGTCGCTGAGTAGTGCGCGAGCAAAATTTAAGCTACA
ACAAGGCAAGGCTTGACCGACAATTGCATGAAGAATCTGCTTAGGGTTAGGCGTTTTGCGCTGCTTCGCG
ATGTACGGGCCAGATATACGCGTTGACATTGATTATTGACTAGTTATTAATAGTAATCAATTACGGGGTC
ATTAGTTCATAGCCCATATATGGAGTTCCGCGTTACATAACTTACGGTAAATGGCCCGCCTGGCTGACCG
CCCAACGACCCCCGCCCATTGACGTCAATAATGACGTATGTTCCCATAGTAACGCCAATAGGGACTTTCC
ATTGACGTCAATGGGTGGAGTATTTACGGTAAACTGCCCACTTGGCAGTACATCAAGTGTATCATATGCC
AAGTACGCCCCCTATTGACGTCAATGACGGTAAATGGCCCGCCTGGCATTATGCCCAGTACATGACCTTA
TGGGACTTTCCTACTTGGCAGTACATCTACGTATTAGTCATCGCTATTACCATGGTGATGCGGTTTTGGC
AGTACATCAATGGGCGTGGATAGCGGTTTGACTCACGGGGATTTCCAAGTCTCCACCCCATTGACGTCAA
TGGGAGTTTGTTTTGGCACCAAAATCAACGGGACTTTCCAAAATGTCGTAACAACTCCGCCCCATTGACG
CAAATGGGCGGTAGGCGTGTACGGTGGGAGGTCTATATAAGCAGAGCTCTCCCTATCAGTGATAGAGATC
TCCCTATCAGTGATAGAGATCGTCGACGAGCTCGTTTAGTGAACCGTCAGATCGCCTGGAGACGCCATCC
ACGCTGTTTTGACCTCCATAGAAGACACCGGGACCGATCCAGCCTCCGGACTCTAGCGTTTAAACTTAAG
CTTGGTACCGAGCTCGGATCCACTAGTCCAGTGTGGTGGAATTCTGCAGATATCCAATGGTGAGCAAGGG
CGAGGAGCTGTTCACCGGGGTGGTGCCCATCCTGGTCGAGCTGGACGGCGACGTAAACGGCCACAAGTTC
AGCGTGTCCGGCGAGGGCGAGGGCGATGCCACCTACGGCAAGCTGACCCTGAAGTTCATCTGCACCACCG
GCAAGCTGCCCGTGCCCTGGCCCACCCTCGTGACCACCTTCACCTACGGCGTGCAGTGCTTCGCCCGCTA
CCCCGACCACATGAAGCAGCACGACTTCTTCAAGTCCGCCATGCCCGAAGGCTACGTCCAGGAGCGCACC
ATCTTCTTCAAGGACGACGGCAACTACAAGACCCGCGCCGAGGTGAAGTTCGAGGGCGACACCCTGGTGA
ACCGCATCGAGCTGAAGGGCATCGACTTCAAGGAGGACGGCAACATCCTGGGGCACAAGCTGGAGTACAA
CTACAACAGCCACAAGGTCTATATCACCGCCGACAAGCAGAAGAACGGCATCAAGGTGAACTTCAAGACC
CGCCACAACATCGAGGACGGCAGCGTGCAGCTCGCCGACCACTACCAGCAGAACACCCCCATCGGCGACG
GCCCCGTGCTGCTGCCCGACAACCACTACCTGAGCACCCAGTCCGCCCTGAGCAAAGACCCCAACGAGAA
GCGCGATCACATGGTCCTGCTGGAGTTCGTGACCGCCGCCGGGATCACTCTCGGCATGGACGAGCTGTAC
AAGAGATATCCAATGTCAAGGGTTCCAAGTCCTCCACCTCCGGCAGAAATGTCGAGTGGTCCCGTTGCCG
AGAGCTGGTGCTATACACAGATCAAGGTAGTGAAGTTCTCCTACATGTGGACCATCAATAACTTTAGTTT
TTGCCGGGAGGAAATGGGTGAAGTCATAAAAAGTTCAACTTTTTCATCAGGAGCCAATGATAAACTGAAA
TGGTGTTTGCGAGTAAACCCGAAAGGGCTAGATGAAGAAAGCAAAGATTACCTGTCGCTTTACCTGTTGT
TGGTCAGCTGTCCAAAGAGTGAAGTTCGGGCAAAGTTCAAGTTCTCCATCCTGAATGCCAAGGGAGAAGA
AACCAAAGCTATGGAGAGTCAGCGAGCTTATAGGTTCGTGCAAGGCAAAGACTGGGGATTCAAAAAATTC
ATCCGCAGAGATTTTCTCTTGGACGAGGCCAATGGGCTTCTCCCTGATGACAAGCTCACCCTCTTCTGTG
AGGTGAGTGTAGTACAAGACTCTGTCAATATTTCTGGGCAGAATACTATGAACATGGTAAAGGTTCCTGA
ATGCCGGTTGGCAGATGAGTTAGGAGGGCTGTGGGAGAACTCTCGATTCACCGACTGCTGCTTGTGTGTG
GCTGGTCAAGAATTCCAGGCTCACAAGGCTATCTTAGCAGCTTGTTCTCCAGTCTTCAGTGCCATGTTTG
AACATGAAATGGAGGAGAGCAAAAAGAATCGGGTTGAGATTAACGACGTGGAGCCTGAGGTGTTTAAGGA
GATGATGTGCTTCATCTACACGGGGAAGGCGCCGAACCTCGACAAGATGGCTGACGACTTGCTGGCAGCT
GCCGATAAGTACGCCCTGGAGCGTCTGAAGGTCATGTGTGAGGACGCCCTCTGCAGTAACCTCTCTGTGG
AGAACGCTGCAGAGATTCTCATCCTGGCTGACCTCCACAGCGCAGATCAGCTGAAGACGCAGGCAGTTGA
TTTCATCAACTATCATGCTTCGGATGTCTTGGAGACCTCTGGGTGGAAGTCAATGGTGGTGTCACATCCC
CACTTAGTGGCAGAAGCATACCGTTCTCTGGCTTCAGCACAGTGCCCTTTCCTGGGGCCCCCACGCAAAC
GCCTGAAGCAATCCTAGTGGCGGCCGCTCGAGTCTAGAGGGCCCTTCGAACAAAAACTCATCTCAGAAGA
GGATCTGAATATGCATACCGGTCATCATCACCATCACCATTGAGTTTAAACCCGCTGATCAGCCTCGACT
GTGCCTTCTAGTTGCCAGCCATCTGTTGTTTGCCCCTCCCCCGTGCCTTCCTTGACCCTGGAAGGTGCCA
CTCCCACTGTCCTTTCCTAATAAAATGAGGAAATTGCATCGCATTGTCTGAGTAGGTGTCATTCTATTCT
GGGGGGTGGGGTGGGGCAGGACAGCAAGGGGGAGGATTGGGAAGACAATAGCAGGCATGCTGGGGATGCG
GTGGGCTCTATGGCTTCTGAGGCGGAAAGAACCAGCTGGGGCTCTAGGGGGTATCCCC
[124 nt withheld, positions 3279-3402]
C
[91 nt withheld, positions 3404-3494]
A
[49 nt withheld, positions 3496-3544]
CCTTTGACGTTGGAGTCCACGTTCTTT
[37 nt withheld, positions 3572-3608]
ACCCTATCTCGGTCTATTCTTTTGATTTATAAGGGATTTTGCCGATTTCGGCCTATTGGTTAAAAAATGA
GCTGATTTAACAAAAATTTAACGCGAATTAATTCTGTGGAATGTGTGTCAGTTAGGGTGTGGAAAGTCCC
CAGGCTCCCCAGCAGGCAGAAGTATGCAAAGCATGCATCTCAATTAGTCAGCAACCAGGTGTGGAAAGTC
CCCAGGCTCCCCAGCAGGCAGAAGTATGCAAAGCATGCATCTCAATTAGTCAGCAACCATAGTCCCGCCC
CTAACTCCGCCCATCCCGCCCCTAACTCCGCCCAGTTCCGCCCATTCTCCGCCCCATGGCTGACTAATTT
TTTTTATTTATGCAGAGGCCGAGGCCGCCTCTGCCTCTGAGCTATTCCAGAAGTAGTGAGGAGGCTTTTT
TGGAGGCCTAGGCTTTTGCAAAAAGCTCCCGGGAGCTTGTATATCCATTTTCGGATCTGATCAGCACGTG
TTGACAATTAATCATCGGCATAGTATATCGGCATAGTATAATACGACAAGGTGAGGAACTAAACCATGGC
CAAGTTGACCAGTGCCGTTCCGGTGCTCACCGCGCGCGACGTCGCCGGAGCGGTCGAGTTCTGGACCGAC
CGGCTCGGGTTCTCCCGGGACTTCGTGGAGGACGACTTCGCCGGTGTGGTCCGGGACGACGTGACCCTGT
TCATCAGCGCGGTCCAGGACCAGGTGGTGCCGGACAACACCCTGGCCTGGGTGTGGGTGCGCGGCCTGGA
CGAGCTGTACGCCGAGTGGTCGGAGGTCGTGTCCACGAACTTCCGGGACGCCTCCGGGCCGGCCATGACC
GAGATCGGCGAGCAGCCGTGGGGGCGGGAGTTCGCCCTGCGCGACCCGGCCGGCAACTGCGTGCACTTCG
TGGCCGAGGAGCAGGACTGACACGTGCTACGAGATTTCGATTCCACCGCCGCCTTCTATGAAAGGTTGGG
CTTCGGAATCGTTTTCCGGGACGCCGGCTGGATGATCCTCCAGCGCGGGGATCTCATGCTGGAGTTCTTC
GCCCACCCCAACTTGTTTATTGCAGCTTATAATGGTTACAAATAAAGCAATAGCATCACAAATTTCACAA
ATAAAGCATTTTTTTCACTGCATTCTAGTTGTGGTTTGTCCAAACTCATCAATGTATCTTATCATGTCTG
TATACCGTCGACCTCTAGCTAGAGCTTGGCGTAATCATGGTCATAGCTGTTTCCTGTGTGAAATTGTTAT
CCGCTCACAATTCCACACAACATACGAGCCGGAAGCATAAAGTGTAAAGCCTGGGGTGCCTAATGAGTGA
GCTAACTCACATTAATTGCGTTGCGCTCACTGCCCGCTTTCCAGTCGGGAAACCTGTCGTGCCAGCTGCA
TTAATGAATCGGCCAACGCGCGGGGAGAGGCGGTTTGCGTATTGGGCGCTCTTCCGCTTCCTCGCTCACT
GACTCGCTGCGCTCGGTCGTTCGGCTGCGGCGAGCGGTATCAGCTCACTCAAAGGCGGTAATACGGTTAT
CCACAGAATCAGGGGATAACGCAGGAAAGAACATGTGAGCAAAAGGCCAGCAAAAGGCCAGGAACCGTAA
AAAGGCCGCGTTGCTGGCGTTTTTCCATAGGCTCCGCCCCCCTGACGAGCATCACAAAAATCGACGCTCA
AGTCAGAGGTGGCGAAACCCGACAGGACTATAAAGATACCAGGCGTTTCCCCCTGGAAGCTCCCTCGTGC
GCTCTCCTGTTCCGACCCTGCCGCTTACCGGATACCTGTCCGCCTTTCTCCCTTCGGGAAGCGTGGCGCT
TTCTCATAGCTCACGCTGTAGGTATCTCAGTTCGGTGTAGGTCGTTCGCTCCAAGCTGGGCTGTGTGCAC
GAACCCCCCGTTCAGCCCGACCGCTGCGCCTTATCCGGTAACTATCGTCTTGAGTCCAACCCGGTAAGAC
ACGACTTATCGCCACTGGCAGCAGCCACTGGTAACAGGATTAGCAGAGCGAGGTATGTAGGCGGTGCTAC
AGAGTTCTTGAAGTGGTGGCCTAACTACGGCTACACTAGAAGAACAGTATTTGGTATCTGCGCTCTGCTG
AAGCCAGTTACCTTCGGAAAAAGAGTTGGTAGCTCTTGATCCGGCAAACAAACCACCGCTGGTAGCGGTG
GTTTTTTTGTTTGCAAGCAGCAGATTACGCGCAGAAAAAAAGGATCTCAAGAAGATCCTTTGATCTTTTC
TACGGGGTCTGACGCTCAGTGGAACGAAAACTCACGTTAAGGGATTTTGGTCATGAGATTATCAAAAAGG
ATCTTCACCTAGATCCTTTTAAATTAAAAATGAAGTTTTAAATCAATCTAAAGTATATATGAGTAAACTT
GGTCTGACAGTTACCAATGCTTAATCAGTGAGGCACCTATCTCAGCGATCTGTCTATTTCGTTCATCCAT
AGTTGCCTGACTCCCCGTCGTGTAGATAACTACGATACGGGAGGGCTTACCATCTGGCCCCAGTGCTGCA
ATGATACCGCGAGACCCACGCTCACCGGCTCCAGATTTATCAGCAATAAACCAGCCAGCCGGAAGGGCCG
AGCGCAGAAGTGGTCCTGCAACTTTATCCGCCTCCATCCAGTCTATTAATTGTTGCCGGGAAGCTAGAGT
AAGTAGTTCGCCAGTTAATAGTTTGCGCAACGTTGTTGCCATTGCTACAGGCATCGTGGTGTCACGCTCG
TCGTTTGGTATGGCTTCATTCAGCTCCGGTTCCCAACGATCAAGGCGAGTTACATGATCCCCCATGTTGT
GCAAAAAAGCGGTTAGCTCCTTCGGTCCTCCGATCGTTGTCAGAAGTAAGTTGGCCGCAGTGTTATCACT
CATGGTTATGGCAGCACTGCATAATTCTCTTACTGTCATGCCATCCGTAAGATGCTTTTCTGTGACTGGT
GAGTACTCAACCAAGTCATTCTGAGAATAGTGTATGCGGCGACCGAGTTGCTCTTGCCCGGCGTCAATAC
GGGATAATACCGCGCCACATAGCAGAACTTTAAAAGTGCTCATCATTGGAAAACGTTCTTCGGGGCGAAA
ACTCTCAAGGATCTTACCGCTGTTGAGATCCAGTTCGATGTAACCCACTCGTGCACCCAACTGATCTTCA
GCATCTTTTACTTTCACCAGCGTTTCTGGGTGAGCAAAAACAGGAAGGCAAAATGCCGCAAAAAAGGGAA
TAAGGGCGACACGGAAATGTTGAATACTCATACTCTTCCTTTTTCAATATTATTGAAGCATTTATCAGGG
TTATTGTCTCATGAGCGGATACATATTTGAATGTATTTAGAAAAATAAACAAATAGGGGTTCCGCGCACA
TTTCCCCGAAAAGTGCCACCTGACGTC
Features (pLannotate 1.2.2; 23 found; start..end, strand, type, name):
     28..80      -  misc_feature   bom (fragment): basis of mobility region from pBR322
    235..614     +  enhancer       CMV enhancer: human cytomegalovirus immediate early enhancer
    615..818     +  promoter       CMV promoter: human cytomegalovirus (CMV) immediate early promoter
    820..839     +  promoter       PLtetO-1 promoter (fragment): modified phage lambda PL promoter with tet operator sites (Lutz and Bujard, 1997)
    841..860     +  promoter       PLtetO-1 promoter (fragment): modified phage lambda PL promoter with tet operator sites (Lutz and Bujard, 1997)
    868..901     +  promoter       TRE3GV promoter (fragment): 3rd-generation Tet-responsive promoter that can be activated by binding of Tet-On® 3G, optimized for retroviral and lentiviral vectors
   1037..1753    +  CDS            Emerald: Emerald is a basic (constitutively fluorescent) green fluorescent protein published in 1998, derived from Aequorea victoria. It is reported to be a very rapidly-maturing weak dimer.
   1763..2884    +  CDS            SPOP: SPOP_HUMAN - Experimental evidence at protein level: Swiss-Prot protein existence level 1. Component of a cullin-RING-based BCR (BTB-CUL3-RBX1) E3 ubiquitin-protein ligase complex that mediates the ubiquitination of target proteins, leading most often to their proteasomal degradation. In complex with CUL3, involved in ubiquitination and proteasomal degradation of BRMS1, DAXX, PDX1/IPF1, GLI2 and GLI3. In complex with CUL3, involved in ubiquitination of MACROH2A1 and BMI1; this does not lead to their proteasomal degradation. Inhibits transcriptional activation of PDX1/IPF1 targets, such as insu
   3009..3233    +  polyA_signal   bGH poly(A) signal: bovine growth hormone polyadenylation signal
   3237..3258    +  promoter       SV40 promoter (fragment): SV40 enhancer and early promoter
   3279..3707    +  rep_origin     f1 ori (sequence partly withheld): f1 bacteriophage origin of replication; arrow indicates direction of (+) strand synthesis
   3721..4050    +  promoter       SV40 promoter: SV40 enhancer and early promoter
   4098..4145    +  promoter       EM7 promoter: synthetic bacterial promoter&nbsp
   4164..4538    +  CDS            BleoR: antibiotic-binding protein; Sh ble from Streptoalloteichus hindustanus; confers resistance to bleomycin, phleomycin, and Zeocin™
   4548..4673    +  CDS            ble (fragment): BLE_KLEPN - Experimental evidence at protein level: Swiss-Prot protein existence level 1. Binding protein with a strong affinity to the bleomycin family of antibiotics. Binds to CL990; an antimitotic-antibiotic compound. From Klebsiella pneumoniae.
   4668..4789    +  polyA_signal   SV40 poly(A) signal: SV40 polyadenylation signal
   4862..4878    -  protein_bind   lac operator: The lac repressor binds to the lac operator to inhibit transcription in E. coli. This inhibition can be relieved by adding lactose or isopropyl-β-D-thiogalactopyranoside (IPTG). lac repressor encoded by lacI
   4886..4916    -  promoter       lac promoter: promoter for the E. coli lac operon
   4931..4952    -  protein_bind   CAP binding site: CAP binding activates transcription in the presence of cAMP. E. coli catabolite activator protein
   4965..5057    -  CDS            lacI (fragment): lac repressor; lacI; The lac repressor binds to the lac operator to inhibit transcription in E. coli. This inhibition can be relieved by adding lactose or isopropyl-β-D-thiogalactopyranoside (IPTG).
   5240..5828    -  rep_origin     ori: high-copy-number ColE1/pMB1/pBR322/pUC origin of replication
   5999..6859    -  CDS            AmpR: β-lactamase; bla; confers resistance to ampicillin, carbenicillin, and related antibiotics
   6860..6964    -  promoter       AmpR promoter: bla
