[The description below was written by a language model from this plasmid's Addgene catalogue record and pLannotate feature annotations shown in this document.]
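Description:
pCDNA4/TO-GFP-SPOP (R221C) is a mammalian expression plasmid built on the pcDNA4/TO/myc backbone for tetracycline-regulated production of a GFP-tagged SPOP mutant. In bacteria it is maintained as a high-copy plasmid through a ColE1/pUC-type origin and selected with ampicillin via the β-lactamase gene. An f1 origin is also present. For selection in mammalian cells it carries a bleomycin/Zeocin resistance gene (Sh ble) driven by the SV40 early promoter and followed by an SV40 polyadenylation signal. The EM7 bacterial promoter placed upstream also allows this marker to be expressed in E. coli.

The expression cassette uses the human CMV immediate-early enhancer and promoter, followed directly by two short tet operator-containing segments, which the annotation software labels as fragments of tet-responsive promoters. This matches the "TO" design, in which Tet repressor supplied by the host cell line binds the operators and blocks transcription until tetracycline or doxycycline is added. Downstream lies a green fluorescent protein coding sequence, annotated as the Emerald variant, followed closely by the SPOP open reading frame, giving an N-terminal GFP fusion. The cassette ends with the bovine growth hormone polyadenylation signal. The catalogue lists the insert as mouse Spop, whereas the feature table matched it to the human SPOP protein entry, so the record does not settle the species. The cloning sites are also not recorded.

SPOP is the substrate adaptor of a cullin-3 RING E3 ubiquitin ligase, and the insert carries the R221C substitution. The associated publication concerns how SPOP oligomer size affects cluster formation and phase separation, so the plasmid is presumably meant for inducible expression and fluorescence imaging of the mutant in mammalian cells.
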