Addgene plasmid #197009: pCDNA4/TO-GFP-SPOP (R221C)
Purpose: Mammalian inducible expression vector for GFP-tagged SPOP
Depositing lab: Tanja Mittag. Depositing organization: St. Jude Children's Research Hospital. Publication: Reduction of oligomer size modulates the competition between cluster formation and phase separation of the tumor suppressor SPOP. Sabri N, Cuneo MJ, Marzahn MR, Lee J, Bouchard JJ, Gullulu O, Vaithiyalingam S, Borgia MB, Schmit J, Mittag T. J Biol Chem. 2023 Dec;299(12):105427. doi: 10.1016/j.jbc.2023.105427. Epub 2023 Nov 4. PubMed 37926283.
Backbone
  Vector backbone: pcDNA4/TO/myc
  Vector type: Mammalian Expression
Growth in bacteria
  Bacterial resistance: Ampicillin, 100 μg/mL
  Growth temperature: 37°C
  Growth strain: DH5alpha
  Copy number: High Copy
Gene/Insert
  Gene/Insert name: SPOP
  Species: M. musculus (mouse)
  Mutation: R221C
  Entrez Gene: Spop (a.k.a. Pcif1, TEF2)
  Tag / fusion protein: GFP (N terminal on insert)
  Cloning method: Restriction Enzyme; 5′ cloning site unknown (unknown if destroyed); 3′ cloning site unknown (unknown if destroyed)
Terms and licenses: Academic/Nonprofit Terms; Industry Terms: Not Available to Industry
How to cite: pCDNA4/TO-GFP-SPOP (R221C) was a gift from Tanja Mittag (Addgene plasmid # 197009 ; http://n2t.net/addgene:197009 ; RRID:Addgene_197009)
